Addgene plasmid #1943: GST-14-3-3dm (pEBG)
Depositing lab: Joseph Avruch. Depositing organization: Massachusetts General Hospital. Publication: A dimeric 14-3-3 protein is an essential cofactor for Raf kinase activity. Tzivion G, Luo Z, Avruch J. Nature 1998 Jul 2;394(6688):88-92. 10.1038/27938 PubMed 9665134.
Backbone
  Vector backbone: pEBG
  Backbone size w/o insert (bp): 6100
  Vector type: Mammalian Expression
Growth in bacteria
  Bacterial resistance: Ampicillin, 100 μg/mL
  Growth temperature: 37°C
  Growth strain: DH5alpha
  Copy number: High Copy
Gene/Insert
  Gene/Insert name: 14-3-3 zeta (alt names: 14.3.3; Ywhaz)
  Species: M. musculus (mouse)
  Mutation: Dimerization-deficient mutant of 14-3-3zeta aa: E5K, L12AE to Q12QR, Y82Q, K85N, and E87Q
  Entrez Gene: Ywhaz (a.k.a. 1110013I11Rik, 14-3-3zeta)
  Tag / fusion protein: GST (N terminal on backbone)
  Cloning method: Restriction Enzyme; 5′ cloning site BamHI (unknown if destroyed); 3′ cloning site EcoRV (unknown if destroyed)
  Sequencing primers: 5′ pGEX-5'
Terms and licenses: Academic/Nonprofit Terms; Industry Terms: Not Available to Industry
How to cite: GST-14-3-3dm (pEBG) was a gift from Joseph Avruch (Addgene plasmid # 1943 ; http://n2t.net/addgene:1943 ; RRID:Addgene_1943)
