[The description below was written by a language model from this plasmid's Addgene catalogue record.]
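Description:
GST-14-3-3dm (pEBG) is a mammalian expression plasmid built on the pEBG backbone (about 6.1 kb without insert), a vector that supplies an N-terminal glutathione S-transferase (GST) tag so that inserted coding sequences are produced as GST fusion proteins in transfected mammalian cells. In bacteria it is maintained as a high-copy plasmid under ampicillin selection. The record does not state the promoter driving expression, the origin of replication, or any mammalian selection marker, and no feature table is available to confirm these elements.

The insert is mouse 14-3-3 zeta (Ywhaz), cloned by restriction enzyme between BamHI and EcoRV sites downstream of the backbone-encoded GST. It carries a set of substitutions that make the protein dimerization-deficient ("dm"): E5K, replacement of the L12-A-E residues with Q-Q-R, Y82Q, K85N and E87Q. 14-3-3 proteins normally act as dimers that bind phosphoserine-containing partner proteins, so this mutant provides a monomeric form for comparison with the wild-type protein.

The GST moiety allows the fusion and any associated proteins to be recovered from cell lysates on glutathione affinity resin. This makes the construct suited to pull-down and co-purification experiments that ask whether dimerization of 14-3-3 is needed for partner binding or regulation. The associated publication concerns the requirement for dimeric 14-3-3 as a cofactor for Raf kinase activity, which indicates that the plasmid was made to test how loss of dimerization affects Raf binding and activation.
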