>Addgene plasmid #1943 | GST-14-3-3dm (pEBG) | addgene partial sequence | sequence record 17335 | 1943 with pGEX5'
CGGATCTGGTTCGCGTGGATCCGATAAAATAAGCTGGCCAAGCAGCAACGGCAGGCAGAGCGATATGATG
ACATGGCAGCCTGCATGAAGTCTGTCACTGAGCAGGGAGCTGAGCTGTCGAATGAGGAGAGAAACCTTCT
CTCTGTTGCTTATAAAAACGTTGTAGGAGCCCGTAGGTCATCGTGGAGGGTCGTCTCAAGTATTGAGCAG
AAGACGGAAGGTGCTGAGAAAAAGCAGCAGATGGCTCGAGAACAAAGAGAGATGATCCAAACGGAGCTGC
GTGACATCTGCAACGATGTACTGTCTCTTTTGGAAAAGTTCTTGATCCCCAATGCTTCGCAACCAGAAAG
CAAAGTCTTCTATTTGAAAATGAAGGGTGACTACTACCGTTACTTGGCCGAGGTTGCTGCTGGTGATGAC
AAGAAAGGAATTGTGGACCAGTCACAGCAAGCATACCAAGAAGCATTTGAAATCAGCAAAAAGGAGATGC
AGCCGACACACCCCATCAGACTGGGTCTGGCCCTCAACTTCTCTGTGTTCTATTACGAGATCCTGAACTC
CCCAGAGAAAGCCTGCTCTCTTGCAAAAACAGCTTTCGATGAAGCCATTGCTGAACTTGATACATTAAGT
GAAGAGTCGTACAAAGACAGCACGCTAATAATGCAGTTACTGAGAGACAACTTAACATTGTGGACATCGG
ATACCCAAGGAGATGAAGCAGAAGCAGGAGAAGGAGGGGAAAATTAAGCTATCAATGCTTGCACGCTGAC
CACGTCCCCGAGGCTGCCTGTCTTCTAGTTGACTCTCGAGGAATTCGAAGCTCGAGAGATCCACTAGTGG
TACCATCGATGCGGC
